Addgene plasmid #43517: III-AGGG
Depositing lab: Chad Cowan & Kiran Musunuru. Depositing organization: Harvard University. Publication: A TALEN Genome-Editing System for Generating Human Stem Cell-Based Disease Models. Ding Q, Lee YK, Schaefer EA, Peters DT, Veres A, Kim K, Kuperwasser N, Motola DL, Meissner TB, Hendriks WT, Trevisan M, Gupta RM, Moisan A, Banks E, Friesen M, Schinzel RT, Xia F, Tang A, Xia Y, Figueroa E, Wann A, Ahfeldt T, Daheron L, Zhang F, Rubin LL, Peng LF, Chung RT, Musunuru K, Cowan CA. Cell Stem Cell. 2012 Dec 12. pii: S1934-5909(12)00645-5. doi: 10.1016/j.stem.2012.11.011. PubMed 23246482.
Backbone
  Vector backbone: pCRII-TOPO
  Backbone manufacturer: Invitrogen
  Backbone size w/o insert (bp): 3973
  Vector type: Bacterial Cloning
Growth in bacteria
  Bacterial resistance: Ampicillin and Kanamycin, 100 & 50 μg/mL
  Growth temperature: 37°C
  Growth strain: Top10
  Copy number: High Copy
Gene/Insert
  Gene/Insert name: III-AGGG
  Species: Synthetic
  Insert size (bp): 426
  Cloning method: TOPO Cloning
  Sequencing primers: 5′ T7; 3′ M13-rev
Terms and licenses: Academic/Nonprofit Terms; Industry Terms: Not Available to Industry
Depositor comments: Note that there is one silent mutation relative to depositor sequence.
How to cite: III-AGGG was a gift from Chad Cowan & Kiran Musunuru (Addgene plasmid # 43517 ; http://n2t.net/addgene:43517 ; RRID:Addgene_43517)
