[The description below was written by a language model from this plasmid's Addgene catalogue record.]
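Description:
III-AGGG is a bacterial cloning plasmid built on the commercial pCRII-TOPO backbone (about 4 kb without insert), into which a 426 bp synthetic fragment was introduced by TOPO cloning. It is maintained at high copy in E. coli, and the backbone confers resistance to both ampicillin and kanamycin, so either or both drugs can be used for selection. The insert is flanked by standard T7 and M13-reverse priming sites, which are listed for sequence verification. No feature table accompanies the record, so other backbone elements are not documented here, and nothing in the entry indicates a promoter intended to express the insert in bacterial or mammalian cells. It serves as a storage and source vector rather than an expression construct.

The record does not spell out what the insert encodes beyond its name and synthetic origin. The associated publication describes a TALEN genome-editing system for generating human stem cell-based disease models. In that context, the name and insert size are consistent with a pre-assembled block of four TAL effector repeat modules recognising the bases A, G, G and G. "III" would plausibly denote the block's position in a hierarchical assembly of the full DNA-binding array. This reading is an inference, not a stated fact. Under it, the plasmid would be one member of a library of multimer parts from which custom TALEN repeat arrays are assembled before transfer into a nuclease expression vector. The depositor notes one silent mutation relative to the reference sequence, which would not alter the encoded protein.
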