>Addgene plasmid #43517 | III-AGGG | depositor partial sequence | sequence record 58782 | III-AGGG sequence 426 bps
CGTCTCGGCTCACCCCAGAGCAGGTCGTGGCAATCGCCTCCAACATTGGCGGGAAACAGGCACTCGAGAC
TGTCCAGCGCCTGCTTCCCGTGCTGTGCCAAGCGCACGGACTCACCCCAGAGCAGGTCGTGGCAATCGCG
AGCAATAACGGCGGAAAACAGGCTTTGGAAACGGTGCAGAGGCTCCTTCCAGTGCTGTGCCAAGCGCACG
GACTCACCCCAGAGCAGGTCGTGGCAATCGCGAGCAATAACGGCGGAAAACAGGCTTTGGAAACGGTGCA
GAGGCTCCTTCCAGTGCTGTGCCAAGCGCACGGATTAACCCCAGAGCAGGTCGTGGCAATCGCGAGCAAT
AACGGCGGAAAACAGGCTTTGGAAACGGTGCAGAGGCTCCTTCCAGTGCTGTGCCAAGCGCACGGACTCA
GAGACG
