>Addgene plasmid #43517 | III-AGGG | addgene partial sequence | sequence record 62411 | M13-F20  5'-TGTAAAACGACGGCCAGT-3'
CTATAGGGCGAATTGGGCCCTCTAGATGCATGCTCGAGCGGCCGCCAGTGTGATGGATATCTGCAGAATT
CGCCCTTCTTTCCTGTGCCCACGTCTCTGAGTCCGTGCGCTTGGCACAGCACTGGAAGGAGCCTCTGCAC
CGTTTCCAAAGCCTGTTTTCCGCCGTTATTGCTCGCGATTGCCACGACCTGCTCTGGGGTTAATCCGTGC
GCTTGGCACAGCACTGGAAGGAGCCTCTGCACCGTTTCCAAAGCCTGTTTTCCGCCGTTATTGCTCGCGA
TTGCCACGACCTGCTCTGGGGTGAGGCCGTGCGCTTGGCACAGCACTGGAAGGAGCCTCTGCACCGTTTC
CAAAGCCTGTTTTCCGCCGTTATTGCTCGCGATTGCCACGACCTGCTCTGGGGTGAGTCCGTGCGCTTGG
CACAGCACGGGAAGCAGGCGCTGGACAGTCTCGAGTGCCTGTTTCCCGCCAATGTTGGAGGCGATTGCCA
CGACCTGCTCTGGGGTGAGCCGAGACGCGCTAGGACGGCAAGGGCGAATTCCAGCACACTGGCGGCCGTT
ACTAGTGGATCCGAGCTCGGTACCAAGCTTGATGCATAGCTTGAGTATTCTATAGTGTCACCTAAATAGC
TTGGCGTAATCATGGTCATAGCTGTTTCCTGTGTGAAATTGTTATCCGCTCACAATTCCACACAACATAC
GAGCCGGAAGCATAAAGTGTAAAGCCTGGGGTGCCTAATGAGTGAGCTAACTCACATTAATTGCGTTGCG
CTCACTGCCCGCTTTCCAGTCGGGAAACCTGTCGTGCCAGCTGCATTAATGAATCGGCCAACGCGCGGGG
AGAGGCGGTTTGCGTATTGG
